>Addgene plasmid #148590 | pAc5.1B-EGFP-DmRoquin-del725-755_AE | depositor full sequence | sequence record 291038 | Full Sequence
CTTCAAGGAATTAATTCTATATTCTAAAAACACAAATGATACTTCTAAAAAAAATCATGAATGGCATCAA
CTCTGAATCAAATCTTTGCAGATGCACCTACTTCTCATTTCCACTGTCACATCATTTTTCCAGATCTCGC
TGCCTGTTATGTGGCCCACAAACCAAGACACGTTTTATGGCCATTAAAGCTGGCTGATCGTCGCCAAACA
CCAAATACATATCAATATGTACATTCGAGAAAGAAGCGATCAAAGAAGCGTCTTCGGGCGAGTAGGAGAA
TGCGGAGGAGAAGGAGAACGAGCTGATCTAGTATCTCTCCACAATCCAATGCCAACTGACCAACTGGCCA
TATTCGGAGCAATTTGAAGCCAATTTCCATCGCCTGGCGATCGCTCCATTCTTGGCTATATGTTTTTCAC
CGTTCCCGGGGCCATTTTCAAAGACTCGTCGGTAAGATAAGATTGTGTCACTCGCTGTCTCTCTTCATTT
GTCGAAGAATGCTGAGGAATTTCGCGATGACGTCGGCGAGTATTTTGAAGAATGAGAATAATTTGTATTT
ATACGAAAATCAGTTAGTGGAATTTTCTACAAAAACATGTTATCTATAGATAATTTTGTTGCAAAATATG
TTGACTATGACAAAGATTGTATGTATATACCTTTAATGTATTCTCATTTTCTTATGTATTTATAATGGCA
ATGATGATACTGATGATATTTTAAGATGATGCCAGACCACAGGCTGATTTCTGCGTCTTTTGCCGAACGC
AGTGCATGTGCGGTTGTTGTTTTTTGGAATAGTTTCAATTTTCGGACTGTCCGCTTTGATTTCAGTTTCT
TGGCTTATTCAAAAAGCAAAGTAAAGCCAAAAAAGCGAGATGGCAATACCAAATGCGGCAAAACGGTAGT
GGAAGGAAAGGGGTGCGGGGCAGCGGAAGGAAGGGTGGGGCGGGGCGTGGCGGGGTCTGTGGCTGGGCGC
GACGTCACCGACGTTGGAGCCACTCCTTTGACCATGTGTGCGTGTGTGTATTATTCGTGTCTCGCCACTC
GCCGGTTGTTTTTTTCTTTTTATCTCGCTCTCTCTAGCGCCATCTCGTACGCATGCTCAACGCACCGCAT
GTTGCCGTGTCCTTTATGCGTCATTTTGGCTCGAAATAGGCAATTATTTAAACAAAGATTAGTCAACGAA
AACGCTAAAATAAATAAGTCTACAATATGGTTACTTATTGCCATGTGTGTGCAGCCAACGATAGCAACAA
AAGCAACAACACAGTGGCTTTCCCTCTTTCACTTTTTGTTTGCAAGCGCGTGCGAGCAAGACGGCACGAC
CGGCAAACGCAATTACGCTGACAAAGAGCAGACGAAGTTTTGGCCGAAAAACATCAAGGCGCCTGATACG
AATGCATTTGCAATAACAATTGCGATATTTAATATTGTTTATGAAGCTGTTTGACTTCAAAACACACAAA
AAAAAAAATAAAACAAATTATTTGAAAGAGAATTAGGAATCGGACAGCTTATCGTTACGGGCTAACAGCA
CACCGAGACGAAATAGCTTACCTGACGTCACAGCCTCTGGAAGAACTGCCGCCAAGCAGAGAGAGAGAGA
AAAAGAGGGAGAGCAGCTTAGACCGCATGTGCTTGTGTGTGAGGCGTCTCTCTCTTCGTCTCCTGTTTGC
GCAAACGCATAGACTGCACTGAGAAAATCGATTACCTATTTTTTATGAATGAATATTTGCACTATTACTA
TTCAAAACTATTAAGATAGCAATCACATTCAATAGCCAAATACTATACCACCTGAGCGATGCAACGAAAT
GATCAATTTGAGCAAAAATGCTGCATATTTAGGACGGCATCATTATAGAAATGCTTCTTGCTGTGTACTT
TTCTCTCGTCTGGCAGCTGTTTCGCCGTTATTGTTAAAACCGGCTTAAGTTAGGTGTGTTTTCTACGACT
AGTGATGCCCCTACTAGAAGATGTGTGTTGCACAAATGTCCCTGAATAACCAATTTGAAGTGCAGATAGC
AGTAAACGTAAGCTAATATGAATATTATTTAACTGTAATGTTTTAATATCGCTGGACATTACTAATAAAC
CCACTATAAACACATGTACATATGTATGTTTTGGCATACAATGAGTAGTTGGGGAAAAAATGTGTAAAAG
CACCGTGACCATCACAGCATAAAGATAACCAGCTGAAGTATCGAATATGAGTAACCCCCAAATTGAATCA
CATGCCGCAACTGATAGGACCCATGGAAGTACACTCTTCATGGCGATATACAAGACACACACAAGCACGA
ACACCCAGTTGCGGAGGAAATTCTCCGTAAATGAAAACCCAATCGGCGAACAATTCATACCCATATATGG
TAAAAGTTTTGAACGCGACTTGAGAGCGGAGAGCATTGCGGCTGATAAGGTTTTAGCGCTAAGCGGGCTT
TATAAAACGGGCTGCGGGACCAGTTTTCATATCACTACCGTTTGAGTTCTTGTGCTGTGTGGATACTCCT
CCCGACACAAAGCCGCTCCATCAGCCAGCAGTCGTCTAATCCAGAGACCCCGGATCGGGGTACCAACATG
GTGAGCAAGGGCGAGGAGCTGTTCACCGGGGTGGTGCCCATCCTGGTCGAGCTGGACGGCGACGTAAACG
GCCACAAGTTCAGCGTGTCCGGCGAGGGCGAGGGCGATGCCACCTACGGCAAGCTGACCCTGAAGTTCAT
CTGCACCACCGGCAAGCTGCCCGTGCCCTGGCCCACCCTCGTGACCACCCTGACCTACGGCGTGCAGTGC
TTCAGCCGCTACCCCGACCACATGAAGCAGCACGACTTCTTCAAGTCCGCCATGCCCGAAGGCTACGTCC
AGGAGCGCACCATCTTCTTCAAGGACGACGGCAACTACAAGACCCGCGCCGAGGTGAAGTTCGAGGGCGA
CACCCTGGTGAACCGCATCGAGCTGAAGGGCATCGACTTCAAGGAGGACGGCAACATCCTGGGGCACAAG
CTGGAGTACAACTACAACAGCCACAACGTCTATATCATGGCCGACAAGCAGAAGAACGGCATCAAGGTGA
ACTTCAAGATCCGCCACAACATCGAGGACGGCAGCGTGCAGCTCGCCGACCACTACCAGCAGAACACCCC
CATCGGCGACGGCCCCGTGCTGCTGCCCGACAACCACTACCTGAGCACCCAGTCCGCCCTGAGCAAAGAC
CCCAACGAGAAGCGCGATCACATGGTCCTGCTGGAGTTCGTGACCGCCGCCGGGATCACTCTCGGCATGG
ACGAGCTGTACAAGCCAAGCTTGATGCCGATTCAGGCTCCCTCATGGACAGATTTTCTGAACTGTCCCAT
CTGCTGCAATGAATTCGCGGCCAGCCAGCGATGTCCGGTCAGTCTGGGCTGCGGGCACACCATCTGCAAG
CTATGCCTGACGACCCTCTACAACCGGCAGTGTCCCTTCGATCAGACCGTGATTGTCAGTGACATCGACA
ATTTGCCCATCAACCATGCCTTGCTCCAGTTGGTCAAGGACTCGGAGCTCCTCGAGCTGGCACCACCACC
GCCCAGTGTGCAGAAGCTGGAGCCGGAGCACCTTAAGTGTTACCAACTGGGTCAGCGGTGCATCGAGGAG
CTGGCTTTGCACTTGAAGTCCTTCCTCAACCTGAACGGAAATGGCAATCTTCTAACTCGACCCATGTTAC
GGAAACTGGTTACTCTGGTCAACTGCCAGCTGATGGAGGAGGAGGGACGGGTGAGAGCGCTTCGAGCAGC
CAGATCCCTAGGCGAACGCACAGTCACCGAGCTGATCCTGCAGCACCAAAATCCCCAGCAGTTGAGCTCA
AATCTGTGGGCTGCAGTGCGGACAAGAGGATGCCAGTTCCTTGGACCCGCCATGCAGGAGGAGGTGCTCA
AACTGGTGCTGCTGGCCTTGGAGGAGGGATCAGCGCTTTCGCGCAAAGTGCTGGTCATGTTCGTCGTGCA
GCGACTAGAGCCGAAGTTTCCCCAGGCCTCCAAGACGAGTATCGGACATGTGGTACAGCTGCTCTACCGC
GCCAGCTGCTTCAAGGTGTCCAAGCGGGAGGCGGACTCGTCGTTGATGCAGCTCAAAGAGGAATTCCGTA
CGTATGACGCCCTACGCCGGGAGCACGATGCCCAAATCGTTCAGATAGCCACCGAGGCGGGTCTGCGAAT
TGCACCGGAACAATGGTCTTCCCTATTGTATGGCGACGTGATGCATAAAAGCCACATGCAGAGCATCATC
GATAAGCTGCAGACGCCAAGCTCCTTTGCGCAATCAGTCCAGGAATTGGTCATCGCCTTGCAGCGGACCA
GCGATCCTGCGAAGCTATCCAGTTTGCATCATCATCTGAAGTACCTGGCCAATATTGATCCCTGTGCGGA
GGTTGCCCCGTGGTCGGTTTTGGCTGAGGCCTTGGATGCAGTGCGGCATTCGGTCGTTGGACTGGTGAAC
TTCCTTCAGCACCACGGAGTGCGCAAGGCGCAGGACGGCATCAGTGGCGGTGGCAGTGGTGGGACGACCA
ATAGCAATCCGAAGTACAAGATCAGCTTATGCAGGGACTTGAATGTGCGGCGGGTGTGTCCCCGAGGTTC
TAGCTGTACCTTTGCCCATTCCCAGGAGGAGGTAGAACGCTATCGTGCACGGAATCGAGGAAAACATATG
AAGACACCGTTGGCGCTGCAGGGACCTCCAGCGGTAGGCGTAGGAGCCATAAAGAAACCACTAGGCGAGC
AGGAGGGACCGCCTCTAGGTAACATGCCACCCATGTTACCTATGTCGCCTATGCATTATATGGGCTCTCC
TAGGGGATATCTGGATCCCAGCTTGGGACTTTCGCCAGGTGGTGGTCTCCCGCCGTCGCATCACAGTCCC
ATTACCAGGCTCATAGTGCCGAGCCGCTACGATTCGCGCTTTAGCGGGTTTGGCGGTGGCACGCCCAGGA
TTCCTTCGCCCAGAGAATACCAAGCCAATCCGGTAGCGCCAACGCAACGCAATGCCAACCCACCGAATTT
TAGTGTGAACAGTAACCTGCACAAGGGCTACATGTTGCCCGCCAGCGGTGGAGATGTCTTCCATCTGGCC
AATCCGTGGGAGCAAGCATACCTGGCACAGCAGCAACATCCTCCACAGCATCCCCAACAGCAGCAGCCAC
CGTCCAGCAAGCCGAATCCCAGCCGACCGTTGTCGATTTTACCCGCAACAGCTGATACCTCATTTTTTGA
AAAGAAACCGCCGAATAGTGTTAGCATAGATCTGGACAGGGTCCCGGAGGTCAATGTGGATGCAGTGCCT
CTGTTCCGGCGATCCAACAATAACCACAATAACAACAATAGTAACTCCCACAATAACAACAACAACAATC
ATGGCTCATCACTGCTGTTCTGGAACAATACGGGTAAAGATTCAGCCAACTTTGTACGATCAGACTCCAT
ATTGGATGACGATGCGTCCACATTCTATGGCGGCTTCAAGAGTGACAGAAACGATAGCTTCAATGCCAAT
AAGCAGCAACAGCCGATGTGGGGCAGGAAACCGCAACTGATGTCGGAAGACAGTTTCGAGGGCGGCATCG
ATAGTGGAATGATGCTGCAGCTGGAGAAGAATCTGGTGGACATCGTCGATCCCGATGACAGTGGGATCAA
GGTGGACTAGGCGGCCGCTCGAGTCTAGAGGGCCCGCGGTTCGAAGGTAAGCCTATCCCTAACCCTCTCC
TCGGTCTCGATTCTACGCGTACCGGTCATCATCACCATCACCATTGAGTTTAAACCCGCTGATCAGCCTC
GACTGTGCCTTCTAAGGCCTGAGCTCGCTGATCAGCCTCGATCGAGGATCCAGACATGATAAGATACATT
GATGAGTTTGGACAAACCACAACTAGAATGCAGTGAAAAAAATGCTTTATTTGTGAAATTTGTGATGCTA
TTGCTTTATTTGTAACCATTATAAGCTGCAATAAACAAGTTAACAACAACAATTGCATTCATTTTATGTT
TCAGGTTCAGGGGGAGGTGTGGGAGGTTTTTTAAAGCAAGTAAAACCTCTACAAATGTGGTATGGCTGAT
TATGATCAGTCGACCGATGCCCTTGAGAGCCTTCAACCCAGTCAGCTCCTTCCGGTGGGCGCGGGGCATG
ACTATCGTCGCCGCACTTATGACTGTCTTCTTTATCATGCAACTCGTAGGACAGGTGCCGGCAGCGCTCT
GGGTCATTTTCGGCGAGGACCGCTTTCGCTGGAGCGCGACGATGATCGGCCTGTCGCTTGCGGTATTCGG
AATCTTGCACGCCCTCGCTCAAGCCTTCGTCACTGGTCCCGCCACCAAACGTTTCGGCGAGAAGCAGGCC
ATTATCGCCGGCATGGCGGCCGACGCGCTGGGCTACGTCTTGCTGGCGTTCGCGACGCGAGGCTGGATGG
CCTTCCCCATTATGATTCTTCTCGCTTCCGGCGGCATCGGGATGCCCGCGTTGCAGGCCATGCTGTCCAG
GCAGGTAGATGACGACCATCAGGGACAGCTTCAAGGATCGCTCGCGGCTCTTACCAGCCAGCAAAAGGCC
AGGAACCGTAAAAAGGCCGCGTTGCTGGCGTTTTTCCATAGGCTCCGCCCCCCTGACGAGCATCACAAAA
ATCGACGCTCAAGTCAGAGGTGGCGAAACCCGACAGGACTATAAAGATACCAGGCGTTTCCCCCTGGAAG
CTCCCTCGTGCGCTCTCCTGTTCCGACCCTGCCGCTTACCGGATACCTGTCCGCCTTTCTCCCTTCGGGA
AGCGTGGCGCTTTCTCAATGCTCACGCTGTAGGTATCTCAGTTCGGTGTAGGTCGTTCGCTCCAAGCTGG
GCTGTGTGCACGAACCCCCCGTTCAGCCCGACCGCTGCGCCTTATCCGGTAACTATCGTCTTGAGTCCAA
CCCGGTAAGACACGACTTATCGCCACTGGCAGCAGCCACTGGTAACAGGATTAGCAGAGCGAGGTATGTA
GGCGGTGCTACAGAGTTCTTGAAGTGGTGGCCTAACTACGGCTACACTAGAAGGACAGTATTTGGTATCT
GCGCTCTGCTGAAGCCAGTTACCTTCGGAAAAAGAGTTGGTAGCTCTTGATCCGGCAAACAAACCACCGC
TGGTAGCGGTGGTTTTTTTGTTTGCAAGCAGCAGATTACGCGCAGAAAAAAAGGATCTCAAGAAGATCCT
TTGATCTTTTCTACGGGGTCTGACGCTCAGTGGAACGAAAACTCACGTTAAGGGATTTTGGTCATGAGAT
TATCAAAAAGGATCTTCACCTAGATCCTTTTAAATTAAAAATGAAGTTTTAAATCAATCTAAAGTATATA
TGAGTAAACTTGGTCTGACAGTTACCAATGCTTAATCAGTGAGGCACCTATCTCAGCGATCTGTCTATTT
CGTTCATCCATAGTTGCCTGACTCCCCGTCGTGTAGATAACTACGATACGGGAGGGCTTACCATCTGGCC
CCAGTGCTGCAATGATACCGCGAGACCCACGCTCACCGGCTCCAGATTTATCAGCAATAAACCAGCCAGC
CGGAAGGGCCGAGCGCAGAAGTGGTCCTGCAACTTTATCCGCCTCCATCCAGTCTATTAATTGTTGCCGG
GAAGCTAGAGTAAGTAGTTCGCCAGTTAATAGTTTGCGCAACGTTGTTGCCATTGCTGCAGGCATCGTGG
TGTCACGCTCGTCGTTTGGTATGGCTTCATTCAGCTCCGGTTCCCAACGATCAAGGCGAGTTACATGATC
CCCCATGTTGTGCAAAAAAGCGGTTAGCTCCTTCGGTCCTCCGATCGTTGTCAGAAGTAAGTTGGCCGCA
GTGTTATCACTCATGGTTATGGCAGCACTGCATAATTCTCTTACTGTCATGCCATCCGTAAGATGCTTTT
CTGTGACTGGTGAGTACTCAACCAAGTCATTCTGAGAATAGTGTATGCGGCGACCGAGTTGCTCTTGCCC
GGCGTCAACACGGGATAATACCGCGCCACATAGCAGAACTTTAAAAGTGCTCATCATTGGAAAACGTTCT
TCGGGGCGAAAACTCTCAAGGATCTTACCGCTGTTGAGATCCAGTTCGATGTAACCCACTCGTGCACCCA
ACTGATCTTCAGCATCTTTTACTTTCACCAGCGTTTCTGGGTGAGCAAAAACAGGAAGGCAAAATGCCGC
AAAAAAGGGAATAAGGGCGACACGGAAATGTTGAATACTCATACTCTTCCTTTTTCAATATTATTGAAGC
ATTTATCAGGGTTATTGTCTCATGAGCGGATACATATTTGAATGTATTTAGAAAAATAAACAAATAGGGG
TTCCGCGCACATTTCCCCGAAAAGTGCCACCTGACGTCTAAGAAACCATTATTATCATGACATTAACCTA
TAAAAATAGGCGTATCACGAGGCCCTTTCGT
Features (pLannotate 1.2.2; 10 found; start..end, strand, type, name):
     56..2568    +  promoter       Ac5 promoter: Drosophila melanogaster actin 5C promoter
   2588..3304    +  CDS            EGFP: EGFP is a basic (constitutively fluorescent) green fluorescent protein published in 1996, derived from Aequorea victoria. It is reported to be a rapidly-maturing weak dimer with moderate acid sensitivity.
   3314..4852    +  CDS            Rc3h1 (fragment): RC3H1_MOUSE - Also known as Gm551, Kiaa2025. Experimental evidence at protein level: Swiss-Prot protein existence level 1. Post-transcriptional repressor of mRNAs containing a conserved stem loop motif, called constitutive decay element (CDE), which is often located in the 3'-UTR, as in HMGXB3, ICOS, IER3, NFKBID, NFKBIZ, PPP1R10, TNF, TNFRSF4 and in many more mRNAs (PubMed:23663784, PubMed:25026077, PubMed:18172933). Cleaves translationally inactive mRNAs harboring a stem-loop (SL), often located in their 3'-UTRs, during the early phase of inflammation in a helicase UPF1-independent manner (P
   5716..5757    +  CDS            V5 tag: epitope tag from simian virus 5
   5857..5991    -  polyA_signal   SV40 poly(A) signal: SV40 polyadenylation signal
   6014..6098    -  CDS            large T antigen (fragment): large T antigen from SV40 (simian virus 40)
   6099..6569    +  CDS            TcR (fragment): tetracycline efflux protein; tet; confers resistance to tetracycline
   6613..7201    -  rep_origin     ori: high-copy-number ColE1/pMB1/pBR322/pUC origin of replication
   7372..8232    -  CDS            AmpR: β-lactamase; bla; confers resistance to ampicillin, carbenicillin, and related antibiotics
   8233..8337    -  promoter       AmpR promoter: bla
