[The description below was written by a language model from this plasmid's Addgene catalogue record and pLannotate feature annotations shown in this document.]
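Description:
pAc5.1B-EGFP-DmRoquin-del725-755_AE is an insect-cell expression plasmid of about 8.4 kb. The catalogue lists its backbone as unknown, although the name points to the pAc5.1 series. It is propagated in E. coli under ampicillin selection, with a β-lactamase gene driven by its own bla promoter and a ColE1/pUC-type origin of replication. The annotation describes this origin as high-copy, whereas the repository entry records the plasmid as low copy. A tetracycline-resistance fragment and a short SV40 large T antigen fragment are also annotated. These appear to be non-functional backbone remnants, and no marker for selection in insect cells is annotated.

Expression is driven by the constitutive Drosophila melanogaster actin 5C (Ac5) promoter, followed directly by an EGFP coding sequence and then the insert, giving an N-terminally EGFP-tagged fusion. The insert is Drosophila Roquin (the roq gene, CG16807), taken from the isoform C open reading frame and carrying a deletion of residues 725–755. The automated annotation labels part of this region as a fragment of mouse Rc3h1, which reflects homology between the fly protein and its mammalian Roquin orthologue rather than a mouse insert. A V5 epitope tag from the backbone lies downstream of the insert, but the record does not show whether it is in frame or preceded by a stop codon. An SV40 polyadenylation signal follows the cassette, though it is annotated on the opposite strand.

The associated publication concerns a CAF40-binding motif through which Drosophila Roquin recruits the CCR4-NOT deadenylase complex to target mRNAs. This deletion mutant therefore fits a role in testing the contribution of that segment in transfected fly cells, with EGFP available for detection or pulldown, although the record does not state what residues 725–755 comprise.
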