Addgene plasmid #148590: pAc5.1B-EGFP-DmRoquin-del725-755_AE
Purpose: Insect Expression of DmRoquin-del725-755
Depositing lab: Elisa Izaurralde. Depositing organization: Max Planck Institute for Developmental Biology. Publication: A CAF40-binding motif facilitates recruitment of the CCR4-NOT complex to mRNAs targeted by Drosophila Roquin. Sgromo A, Raisch T, Bawankar P, Bhandari D, Chen Y, Kuzuoglu-Ozturk D, Weichenrieder O, Izaurralde E. Nat Commun. 2017 Feb 6;8:14307. doi: 10.1038/ncomms14307. PubMed 28165457.
Backbone
  Vector backbone: Unknown
  Vector type: Insect Expression
Growth in bacteria
  Bacterial resistance: Ampicillin, 100 μg/mL
  Growth temperature: 37°C
  Growth strain: DH5alpha
  Copy number: Low Copy
Gene/Insert
  Gene/Insert name: DmRoquin-del725-755
  Species: D. melanogaster (fly)
  Entrez Gene: roq (a.k.a. CG16807, Dmel\CG16807, NEST:bs21b12)
  Cloning method: Unknown
Terms and licenses: Academic/Nonprofit Terms; Industry Terms: Not Available to Industry
Depositor comments: ORF extracted from isoform C NCBI:NM_001275011.1 Plasmids from this collection were made available to the research community and donated after the lab closed. Please note that the sequence provided by the depositing laboratory may be theoretical/predicted or based on Sanger sequencing results. There may be discrepancies between sequencing results obtained by Addgene and the depositor sequence. If an Addgene verified sequence is not available, please contact before placing your order to request that our lab fully sequence the plasmid.
How to cite: pAc5.1B-EGFP-DmRoquin-del725-755_AE was a gift from Elisa Izaurralde (Addgene plasmid # 148590 ; http://n2t.net/addgene:148590 ; RRID:Addgene_148590)
